>Addgene plasmid #127585 | pSLQ-mgU2-47 | addgene full sequence | sequence record 250989 | Addgene NGS Result
CCACCTGACGTCGACGGATCGGGAGATCTCCCGATCCCCTATGGTGCACTCTCAGTACAATCTGCTCTGA
TGCCGCATAGTTAAGCCAGTATCTGCTCCCTGCTTGTGTGTTGGAGGTCGCTGAGTAGTGCGCGAGCAAA
ATTTAAGCTACAACAAGGCAAGGCTTGACCGACAATTGCATGAAGAATCTGCTTAGGGTTAGGCGTTTTG
CGCTGCTTCGCGATGTACGGGCCAGATATACGCGTTGACATTGATTATTGACTAGTTATTAATAGTAATC
AATTACGGGGTCATTAGTTCATAGCCCATATATGGAGTTCCGCGTTACATAACTTACGGTAAATGGCCCG
CCTGGCTGACCGCCCAACGACCCCCGCCCATTGACGTCAATAATGACGTATGTTCCCATAGTAACGCCAA
TAGGGACTTTCCATTGACGTCAATGGGTGGAGTATTTACGGTAAACTGCCCACTTGGCAGTACATCAAGT
GTATCATATGCCAAGTACGCCCCCTATTGACGTCAATGACGGTAAATGGCCCGCCTGGCATTATGCCCAG
TACATGACCTTATGGGACTTTCCTACTTGGCAGTACATCTACGTATTAGTCATCGCTATTACCATGGTGA
TGCGGTTTTGGCAGTACATCAATGGGCGTGGATAGCGGTTTGACTCACGGGGATTTCCAAGTCTCCACCC
CATTGACGTCAATGGGAGTTTGTTTTGGCACCAAAATCAACGGGACTTTCCAAAATGTCGTAACAACTCC
GCCCCATTGACGCAAATGGGCGGTAGGCGTGTACGGTGGGAGGTCTATATAAGCAGCGCGTTTTGCCTGT
ACTGGGTCTCTCTGGTTAGACCAGATCTGAGCCTGGGAGCTCTCTGGCTAACTAGGGAACCCACTGCTTA
AGCCTCAATAAAGCTTGCCTTGAGTGCTTCAAGTAGTGTGTGCCCGTCTGTTGTGTGACTCTGGTAACTA
GAGATCCCTCAGACCCTTTTAGTCAGTGTGGAAAATCTCTAGCAGTGGCGCCCGAACAGGGACTTGAAAG
CGAAAGGGAAACCAGAGGAGCTCTCTCGACGCAGGACTCGGCTTGCTGAAGCGCGCACGGCAAGAGGCGA
GGGGCGGCGACTGGTGAGTACGCCAAAAATTTTGACTAGCGGAGGCTAGAAGGAGAGAGATGGGTGCGAG
AGCGTCAGTATTAAGCGGGGGAGAATTAGATCGCGATGGGAAAAAATTCGGTTAAGGCCAGGGGGAAAGA
AAAAATATAAATTAAAACATATAGTATGGGCAAGCAGGGAGCTAGAACGATTCGCAGTTAATCCTGGCCT
GTTAGAAACATCAGAAGGCTGTAGACAAATACTGGGACAGCTACAACCATCCCTTCAGACAGGATCAGAA
GAACTTAGATCATTATATAATACAGTAGCAACCCTCTATTGTGTGCATCAAAGGATAGAGATAAAAGACA
CCAAGGAAGCTTTAGACAAGATAGAGGAAGAGCAAAACAAAAGTAAGACCACCGCACAGCAAGCGGCCGG
CCGCTGATCTTCAGACCTGGAGGAGGAGATATGAGGGACAATTGGAGAAGTGAATTATATAAATATAAAG
TAGTAAAAATTGAACCATTAGGAGTAGCACCCACCAAGGCAAAGAGAAGAGTGGTGCAGAGAGAAAAAAG
AGCAGTGGGAATAGGAGCTTTGTTCCTTGGGTTCTTGGGAGCAGCAGGAAGCACTATGGGCGCAGCGTCA
ATGACGCTGACGGTACAGGCCAGACAATTATTGTCTGGTATAGTGCAGCAGCAGAACAATTTGCTGAGGG
CTATTGAGGCGCAACAGCATCTGTTGCAACTCACAGTCTGGGGCATCAAGCAGCTCCAGGCAAGAATCCT
GGCTGTGGAAAGATACCTAAAGGATCAACAGCTCCTGGGGATTTGGGGTTGCTCTGGAAAACTCATTTGC
ACCACTGCTGTGCCTTGGAATGCTAGTTGGAGTAATAAATCTCTGGAACAGATTTGGAATCACACGACCT
GGATGGAGTGGGACAGAGAAATTAACAATTACACAAGCTTAATACACTCCTTAATTGAAGAATCGCAAAA
CCAGCAAGAAAAGAATGAACAAGAATTATTGGAATTAGATAAATGGGCAAGTTTGTGGAATTGGTTTAAC
ATAACAAATTGGCTGTGGTATATAAAATTATTCATAATGATAGTAGGAGGCTTGGTAGGTTTAAGAATAG
TTTTTGCTGTACTTTCTATAGTGAATAGAGTTAGGCAGGGATATTCACCATTATCGTTTCAGACCCACCT
CCCAACCCCGAGGGGACCCGACAGGCCCGAAGGAATAGAAGAAGAAGGTGGAGAGAGAGACAGAGACAGA
TCCATTCGATTAGTGAACGGATCGGCACTGCGTGCGCCAATTCTGCAGACAAATGGCAGTATTCATCCAC
AATTTTAAAAGAAAAGGGGGGATTGGGGGGTACAGTGCAGGGGAAAGAATAGTAGACATAATAGCAACAG
ACATACAAACTAAAGAATTACAAAAACAAATTACAAAAATTCAAAATTTTCGGGTTTATTACAGGGACAG
CAGAGATCCAGTTTGGTTAGTACCGGGCCCGCTCTAGAGATCCGACGCGCCATCTCTAGGCCCGCGCCGG
CCCCCTCGCACGGACTTGTGGGAGAAGCTCGGCTACTCCCCTGCCCCGGTTAATTTGCATATAATATTTC
CTAGTAACTATAGAGGCTTAATGTGCGATAAAAGACAGATAATCTGTTCTTTTTAATACTAGCTACATTT
TACATGATAGGCTTGGATTTCTATAACTTCGTATAGCATACATTATACGAAGTTATAAACAGCACAAAAG
GAAACTCACCCTAACTGTAAAGTAATTGTGTGTTTTGAGACTATAAGTATCCCTTGGAGAACCACCTTGT
TGGAGCAAAGTGATGAGTAATACTGGCTGGAGCCCCAAAGAGGCACGTGTGTGTGTTTGTGTGTGTGTGT
ATATGCTTGTCAGTGCATGCACGTGTATGTCTGGGAGTACAAATGGGTGCGACTGGTTGTAGGGAACTAG
CTATGTGCCTTCTATTAGGCCATGACAGTCAAACTGATAAGATCTGATTGCTTTTTTTCTCGAGTACTAG
GATCCATTAGGCGGCCGCGTGGATAACCGTATTACCGCCATGCATTAGTTATTAATAGTAATCAATTACG
GGGTCATTAGTTCATAGCCCATATATGGAGTTCCGCGTTACATAACTTACGGTAAATGGCCCGCCTGGCT
GACCGCCCAACGACCCCCGCCCATTGACGTCAATAATGACGTATGTTCCCATAGTAACGCCAATAGGGAC
TTTCCATTGACGTCAATGGGTGGAGTATTTACGGTAAACTGCCCACTTGGCAGTACATCAAGTGTATCAT
ATGCCAAGTACGCCCCCTATTGACGTCAATGACGGTAAATGGCCCGCCTGGCATTATGCCCAGTACATGA
CCTTATGGGACTTTCCTACTTGGCAGTACATCTACGTATTAGTCATCGCTATTACCATGGTGATGCGGTT
TTGGCAGTACATCAATGGGCGTGGATAGCGGTTTGACTCACGGGGATTTCCAAGTCTCCACCCCATTGAC
GTCAATGGGAGTTTGTTTTGGCACCAAAATCAACGGGACTTTCCAAAATGTCGTAACAACTCCGCCCCAT
TGACGCAAATGGGCGGTAGGCGTGTACGGTGGGAGGTCTATATAAGCAGAGCTGGTTTAGTGAACCGTCA
GATCCGCTAGCCCACCATGACCGAGTACAAGCCCACGGTGCGCCTCGCCACCCGCGACGACGTCCCCCGG
GCCGTACGCACCCTCGCCGCCGCGTTCGCCGACTACCCCGCCACGCGCCACACCGTCGACCCGGACCGCC
ACATCGAGCGGGTCACCGAGCTGCAAGAACTCTTCCTCACGCGCGTCGGGCTCGACATCGGCAAGGTGTG
GGTCGCGGACGACGGCGCCGCGGTGGCGGTCTGGACCACGCCGGAGAGCGTCGAAGCGGGGGCGGTGTTC
GCCGAGATCGGCCCGCGCATGGCCGAGTTGAGCGGTTCCCGGCTGGCCGCGCAGCAACAGATGGAAGGCC
TCCTGGCGCCGCACCGGCCCAAGGAGCCCGCGTGGTTCCTGGCCACCGTCGGCGTCTCGCCCGACCACCA
GGGCAAGGGTCTGGGCAGCGCCGTCGTGCTCCCCGGAGTGGAGGCGGCCGAGCGCGCCGGGGTGCCCGCC
TTCCTGGAGACCTCCGCGCCCCGCAACCTCCCCTTCTACGAGCGGCTCGGCTTCACCGTCACCGCCGACG
TCGAGGTGCCCGAAGGACCGCGCACCTGGTGCATGACCCGCAAGCCCGGTGCCGGATCGGGAGAGGGCAG
AGGAAGTCTGCTAACATGCGGTGACGTCGAGGAGAATCCTGGCCCACCGGTCGCCACCATGGTGAGCAAG
GGCGAGGAGGATAACATGGCCATCATCAAGGAGTTCATGCGCTTCAAGGTGCACATGGAGGGCTCCGTGA
ACGGCCACGAGTTCGAGATCGAGGGCGAGGGCGAGGGCCGCCCCTACGAGGGCACCCAGACCGCCAAGCT
GAAGGTGACCAAGGGTGGCCCCCTGCCCTTCGCCTGGGACATCCTGTCCCCTCAGTTCATGTACGGCTCC
AAGGCCTACGTGAAGCACCCCGCCGACATCCCCGACTACTTGAAGCTGTCCTTCCCCGAGGGCTTCAAGT
GGGAGCGCGTGATGAACTTCGAGGACGGCGGCGTGGTGACCGTGACCCAGGACTCCTCCCTGCAGGACGG
CGAGTTCATCTACAAGGTGAAGCTGCGCGGCACCAACTTCCCCTCCGACGGCCCCGTAATGCAGAAGAAG
ACCATGGGCTGGGAGGCCTCCTCCGAGCGGATGTACCCCGAGGACGGCGCCCTGAAGGGCGAGATCAAGC
AGAGGCTGAAGCTGAAGGACGGCGGCCACTACGACGCTGAGGTCAAGACCACCTACAAGGCCAAGAAGCC
CGTGCAGCTGCCCGGCGCCTACAACGTCAACATCAAGTTGGACATCACCTCCCACAACGAGGACTACACC
ATCGTGGAACAGTACGAACGCGCCGAGGGCCGCCACTCCACCGGCGGCATGGACGAGCTGTACAAGTAAG
AATTCGTCGAGGGACCTAATAACTTCGTATAGCATACATTATACGAAGTTATACATGTTTAAGGGTTCCG
GTTCCACTAGGTACAATTCGATATCAAGCTTATCGATAATCAACCTCTGGATTACAAAATTTGTGAAAGA
TTGACTGGTATTCTTAACTATGTTGCTCCTTTTACGCTATGTGGATACGCTGCTTTAATGCCTTTGTATC
ATGCTATTGCTTCCCGTATGGCTTTCATTTTCTCCTCCTTGTATAAATCCTGGTTGCTGTCTCTTTATGA
GGAGTTGTGGCCCGTTGTCAGGCAACGTGGCGTGGTGTGCACTGTGTTTGCTGACGCAACCCCCACTGGT
TGGGGCATTGCCACCACCTGTCAGCTCCTTTCCGGGACTTTCGCTTTCCCCCTCCCTATTGCCACGGCGG
AACTCATCGCCGCCTGCCTTGCCCGCTGCTGGACAGGGGCTCGGCTGTTGGGCACTGACAATTCCGTGGT
GTTGTCGGGGAAATCATCGTCCTTTCCTTGGCTGCTCGCCTGTGTTGCCACCTGGATTCTGCGCGGGACG
TCCTTCTGCTACGTCCCTTCGGCCCTCAATCCAGCGGACCTTCCTTCCCGCGGCCTGCTGCCGGCTCTGC
GGCCTCTTCCGCGTCTTCGCCTTCGCCCTCAGACGAGTCGGATCTCCCTTTGGGCCGCCTCCCCGCATCG
ATACCGTCGACCTCGATCGAGACCTAGAAAAACATGGAGCAATCACAAGTAGCAATACAGCAGCTACCAA
TGCTGATTGTGCCTGGCTAGAAGCACAAGAGGAGGAGGAGGTGGGTTTTCCAGTCACACCTCAGGTACCT
TTAAGACCAATGACTTACAAGGCAGCTGTAGATCTTAGCCACTTTTTAAAAGAAAAGGGGGGACTGGAAG
GGCTAATTCACTCCCAACGAAGACAAGATATCCTTGATCTGTGGATCTACCACACACAAGGCTACTTCCC
TGATTGGCAGAACTACACACCAGGGCCAGGGATCAGATATCCACTGACCTTTGGATGGTGCTACAAGCTA
GTACCAGTTGAGCAAGAGAAGGTAGAAGAAGCCAATGAAGGAGAGAACACCCGCTTGTTACACCCTGTGA
GCCTGCATGGGATGGATGACCCGGAGAGAGAAGTATTAGAGTGGAGGTTTGACAGCCGCCTAGCATTTCA
TCACATGGCCCGAGAGCTGCATCCGGACTGTACTGGGTCTCTCTGGTTAGACCAGATCTGAGCCTGGGAG
CTCTCTGGCTAACTAGGGAACCCACTGCTTAAGCCTCAATAAAGCTTGCCTTGAGTGCTTCAAGTAGTGT
GTGCCCGTCTGTTGTGTGACTCTGGTAACTAGAGATCCCTCAGACCCTTTTAGTCAGTGTGGAAAATCTC
TAGCAGCATGTGAGCAAAAGGCCAGCAAAAGGCCAGGAACCGTAAAAAGGCCGCGTTGCTGGCGTTTTTC
CATAGGCTCCGCCCCCCTGACGAGCATCACAAAAATCGACGCTCAAGTCAGAGGTGGCGAAACCCGACAG
GACTATAAAGATACCAGGCGTTTCCCCCTGGAAGCTCCCTCGTGCGCTCTCCTGTTCCGACCCTGCCGCT
TACCGGATACCTGTCCGCCTTTCTCCCTTCGGGAAGCGTGGCGCTTTCTCATAGCTCACGCTGTAGGTAT
CTCAGTTCGGTGTAGGTCGTTCGCTCCAAGCTGGGCTGTGTGCACGAACCCCCCGTTCAGCCCGACCGCT
GCGCCTTATCCGGTAACTATCGTCTTGAGTCCAACCCGGTAAGACACGACTTATCGCCACTGGCAGCAGC
CACTGGTAACAGGATTAGCAGAGCGAGGTATGTAGGCGGTGCTACAGAGTTCTTGAAGTGGTGGCCTAAC
TACGGCTACACTAGAAGAACAGTATTTGGTATCTGCGCTCTGCTGAAGCCAGTTACCTTCGGAAAAAGAG
TTGGTAGCTCTTGATCCGGCAAACAAACCACCGCTGGTAGCGGTGGTTTTTTTGTTTGCAAGCAGCAGAT
TACGCGCAGAAAAAAAGGATCTCAAGAAGATCCTTTGATCTTTTCTACGGGGTCTGACGCTCAGTGGAAC
GAAAACTCACGTTAAGGGATTTTGGTCATGAGATTATCAAAAAGGATCTTCACCTAGATCCTTTTAAATT
AAAAATGAAGTTTTAAATCAATCTAAAGTATATATGAGTAAACTTGGTCTGACAGTTACCAATGCTTAAT
CAGTGAGGCACCTATCTCAGCGATCTGTCTATTTCGTTCATCCATAGTTGCCTGACTCCCCGTCGTGTAG
ATAACTACGATACGGGAGGGCTTACCATCTGGCCCCAGTGCTGCAATGATACCGCGAGACCCACGCTCAC
CGGCTCCAGATTTATCAGCAATAAACCAGCCAGCCGGAAGGGCCGAGCGCAGAAGTGGTCCTGCAACTTT
ATCCGCCTCCATCCAGTCTATTAATTGTTGCCGGGAAGCTAGAGTAAGTAGTTCGCCAGTTAATAGTTTG
CGCAACGTTGTTGCCATTGCTACAGGCATCGTGGTGTCACGCTCGTCGTTTGGTATGGCTTCATTCAGCT
CCGGTTCCCAACGATCAAGGCGAGTTACATGATCCCCCATGTTGTGCAAAAAAGCGGTTAGCTCCTTCGG
TCCTCCGATCGTTGTCAGAAGTAAGTTGGCCGCAGTGTTATCACTCATGGTTATGGCAGCACTGCATAAT
TCTCTTACTGTCATGCCATCCGTAAGATGCTTTTCTGTGACTGGTGAGTACTCAACCAAGTCATTCTGAG
AATAGTGTATGCGGCGACCGAGTTGCTCTTGCCCGGCGTCAATACGGGATAATACCGCGCCACATAGCAG
AACTTTAAAAGTGCTCATCATTGGAAAACGTTCTTCGGGGCGAAAACTCTCAAGGATCTTACCGCTGTTG
AGATCCAGTTCGATGTAACCCACTCGTGCACCCAACTGATCTTCAGCATCTTTTACTTTCACCAGCGTTT
CTGGGTGAGCAAAAACAGGAAGGCAAAATGCCGCAAAAAAGGGAATAAGGGCGACACGGAAATGTTGAAT
ACTCATACTCTTCCTTTTTCAATATTATTGAAGCATTTATCAGGGTTATTGTCTCATGAGCGGATACATA
TTTGAATGTATTTAGAAAAATAAACAAATAGGGGTTCCGCGCACATTTCCCCGAAAAGTG
Features (pLannotate 1.2.2; 24 found; start..end, strand, type, name):
     40..92      -  misc_feature   bom (fragment): basis of mobility region from pBR322
    247..626     +  enhancer       CMV enhancer: human cytomegalovirus immediate early enhancer
    627..826     +  promoter       CMV promoter: human cytomegalovirus (CMV) immediate early promoter
    844..1024    +  LTR            5' LTR (truncated): truncated 5' long terminal repeat (LTR) from HIV-1
   1071..1196    +  misc_feature   HIV-1 Ψ: packaging signal of human immunodeficiency virus type 1
   1180..1518    +  CDS            HIV-1 gag (fragment): gag protein from human immunodeficiency virus 1; gag
   1693..1926    +  misc_feature   RRE: The Rev response element (RRE) of HIV-1 allows for Rev-dependent mRNA export from the nucleus to the cytoplasm.
   2303..2403    +  CDS            Rev (fragment): human immunodeficiency virus 1 (HIV-1) Rev protein; rev; enhances nuclear export of unspliced and incompletely spliced viral mRNAs
   2453..2570    +  misc_feature   cPPT/CTS: central polypurine tract and central termination sequence of HIV-1
   2823..2856    +  protein_bind   loxP: Cre-mediated recombination occurs in the 8-bp core sequence (GCATACAT). Cre recombinase
   2938..3133    +  ncRNA          sno ZL1: Accession: RF02723 - Small nucleolar RNA ZL1
   3256..3559    +  enhancer       CMV enhancer: human cytomegalovirus immediate early enhancer
   3560..3763    +  promoter       CMV promoter: human cytomegalovirus (CMV) immediate early promoter
   3797..4393    +  CDS            PuroR: puromycin N-acetyltransferase; pac from Streptomyces alboniger; confers resistance to puromycin
   4469..5176    +  CDS            mCherry: mCherry is a basic (constitutively fluorescent) red fluorescent protein published in 2004, derived from Discosoma sp.. It is reported to be a very rapidly-maturing monomer with low acid sensitivity.
   5199..5232    +  protein_bind   loxP: Cre-mediated recombination occurs in the 8-bp core sequence (GCATACAT). Cre recombinase
   5265..5288    +  misc_feature   MCS (fragment): pBluescript multiple cloning site
   5288..5876    +  misc_feature   WPRE: woodchuck hepatitis virus posttranscriptional regulatory element
   5877..5896    +  misc_feature   MCS (fragment): pBluescript multiple cloning site
   5898..6398    +  CDS            nef (fragment): NEF_HV1LA - Experimental evidence at protein level: Swiss-Prot protein existence level 1. Extracellular Nef protein targets CD4(+) T-lymphocytes for apoptosis by interacting with CXCR4 surface receptors. From Human immunodeficiency virus type 1 group M subtype B (isolate Lai) (HIV-1).
   6405..6585    +  LTR            5' LTR (truncated): truncated 5' long terminal repeat (LTR) from HIV-1
   6647..7235    -  rep_origin     ori: high-copy-number ColE1/pMB1/pBR322/pUC origin of replication
   7406..8266    -  CDS            AmpR: β-lactamase; bla; confers resistance to ampicillin, carbenicillin, and related antibiotics
   8267..8371    -  promoter       AmpR promoter: bla
