[The description below was written by a language model from this plasmid's Addgene catalogue record and pLannotate feature annotations shown in this document.]
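Description:
pSLQ-mgU2-47 is a mammalian expression plasmid built on the pSLQ backbone, which the feature table shows to be an HIV-1-derived lentiviral transfer vector. A CMV enhancer/promoter is fused to a truncated 5' LTR and followed by the Ψ packaging signal (with an adjoining gag fragment), the Rev response element, and the cPPT/CTS. A WPRE, a nef fragment and a second truncated LTR close the viral unit. These elements would allow the region between the LTRs to be packaged and integrated when helper functions are supplied in trans, although the catalogue entry lists the vector only as mammalian expression. In bacteria the plasmid is maintained through a high-copy ColE1/pUC-type origin and selected with ampicillin via β-lactamase.

The payload is a 196 bp human mgU2-47 small Cajal body-specific RNA (scaRNA), cloned between BstXI and XhoI sites that both remain intact. The annotation software labels this segment by homology as small nucleolar RNA ZL1. The record states that it is transcribed from a modified (mouse) U6 promoter, a Pol III promoter suited to small non-coding RNAs. This promoter was not itself annotated in the feature table, but it presumably occupies the gap just upstream of the insert. Downstream, a separate CMV enhancer/promoter drives the puromycin N-acetyltransferase and mCherry coding sequences, giving drug selection and a red fluorescent marker for cells carrying the construct. How the two reading frames are linked is not annotated. A pair of loxP sites brackets the scaRNA and marker cassettes, so in principle Cre could excise them.

The associated publication concerns fluorogenic RNA Mango aptamers for imaging small non-coding RNAs in mammalian cells. The record does not say whether this construct carries a Mango tag. The sequenced record is 8,390 nt, slightly shorter than the 8,401 bp listed.
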