Addgene plasmid #127585: pSLQ-mgU2-47
Purpose: Expresses mgU2-47 scaRNA from a mU6 promoter
Depositing lab: David Rueda. Depositing organization: Imperial College London. Publication: Fluorogenic RNA Mango aptamers for imaging small non-coding RNAs in mammalian cells. Autour A, C Y Jeng S, D Cawte A, Abdolahzadeh A, Galli A, Panchapakesan SSS, Rueda D, Ryckelynck M, Unrau PJ. Nat Commun. 2018 Feb 13;9(1):656. doi: 10.1038/s41467-018-02993-8. PubMed 29440634.
Backbone
  Vector backbone: pSLQ
  Backbone size w/o insert (bp): 8205
  Total vector size (bp): 8401
  Vector type: Mammalian Expression
  Selectable markers: Puromycin
Growth in bacteria
  Bacterial resistance: Ampicillin, 100 μg/mL
  Growth temperature: 37°C
  Growth strain: NEB Stable
  Copy number: High Copy
Gene/Insert
  Gene/Insert name: mgU2-47 scaRNA
  Species: H. sapiens (human)
  Insert size (bp): 196
  Promoter: modified U6
  Cloning method: Restriction Enzyme; 5′ cloning site BstXI (not destroyed); 3′ cloning site XhoI (not destroyed)
  Sequencing primers: 5′ TTCGGGTTTATTACAGGGACAG
Terms and licenses: Academic/Nonprofit Terms; Industry Terms: Not Available to Industry
How to cite: pSLQ-mgU2-47 was a gift from David Rueda (Addgene plasmid # 127585 ; http://n2t.net/addgene:127585 ; RRID:Addgene_127585)
